>Addgene plasmid #212842 | pCYP09 | addgene full sequence | sequence record 423396 | Addgene NGS Result
ACTGACTCGCTGCACGAGGCAGACCTCAGCGCTAGCGGAGTGTATACTGGCTTACTATGTTGGCACTGAT
GAGGGTGTCAGTGAAGTGCTTCATGTGGCAGGAGAAAAAAGGCTGCACCGGTGCGTCAGCAGAATATGTG
ATACAGGATATATTCCGCTTCCTCGCTCACTGACTCGCTACGCTCGGTCGTTCGACTGCGGCGAGCGGAA
ATGGCTTACGAACGGGGCGGAGATTTCCTGGAAGATGCCAGGAAGATACTTAACAGGGAAGTGAGAGGGC
CGCGGCAAAGCCGTTTTTCCATAGGCTCCGCCCCCCTGACAAGCATCACGAAATCTGACGCTCAAATCAG
TGGTGGCGAAACCCGACAGGACTATAAAGATACCAGGCGTTTCCCCCTGGCGGCTCCCTCGTGCGCTCTC
CTGTTCCTGCCTTTCGGTTTACCGGTGTCATTCCGCTGTTATGGCCGCGTTTGTCTCATTCCACGCCTGA
CACTCAGTTCCGGGTAGGCAGTTCGCTCCAAGCTGGACTGTATGCACGAACCCCCCGTTCAGTCCGACCG
CTGCGCCTTATCCGGTAACTATCGTCTTGAGTCCAACCCGGAAAGACATGCAAAAGCACCACTGGCAGCA
GCCACTGGTAATTGATTTAGAGGAGTTAGTCTTGAAGTCATGCGCCGGTTAAGGCTAAACTGAAAGGACA
AGTTTTGGTGACTGCGCTCCTCCAAGCCAGTTACCTCGGTTCAAAGAGTTGGTAGCTCAGAGAACCTTCG
AAAAACCGCCCTGCAAGGCGGTTTTTTCGTTTTCAGAGCAAGAGATTACGCGCAGACCAAAACGATCTCA
AGAAGATCATCTTATTAAGGGGTCTGACGCTCAGTGGAACGAAAAATCAATCTAAAGTATATATGAGTAA
ACTTGGTCTGACAGTTACCTTAGAAAAACTCATCGAGCATCAAATGAAACTGCAATTTATTCATATCAGG
ATTATCAATACCATATTTTTGAAAAAGCCGTTTCTGTAATGAAGGAGAAAACTCACCGAGGCAGTTCCAT
AGGATGGCAAGATCCTGGTATCGGTCTGCGATTCCGACTCGTCCAACATCAATACAACCTATTAATTTCC
CCTCGTCAAAAATAAGGTTATCAAGTGAGAAATCACCATGAGTGACGACTGAATCCGGTGAGAATGGCAA
AAGCTTATGCATTTCTTTCCAGACTTGTTCAACAGGCCAGCCATTACGCTCGTCATCAAAATCACTCGCA
TCAACCAAACCGTTATTCATTCGTGATTGCGCCTGAGCGAGACGAAATACGCGATCGCTGTTAAAAGGAC
AATTACAAACAGGAATCGAATGCAACCGGCGCAGGAACACTGCCAGCGCATCAACAATATTTTCACCTGA
ATCAGGATATTCTTCTAATACCTGGAATGCTGTTTTCCCGGGGATCGCAGTGGTGAGTAACCATGCATCA
TCAGGAGTACGGATAAAATGCTTGATGGTCGGAAGAGGCATAAATTCCGTCAGCCAGTTTAGTCTGACCA
TCTCATCTGTAACATCATTGGCAACGCTACCTTTGCCATGTTTCAGAAACAACTCTGGCGCATCGGGCTT
CCCATACAATCGATAGATTGTCGCACCTGATTGCCCGACATTATCGCGAGCCCATTTATACCCATATAAA
TCAGCATCCATGTTGGAATTTAATCGCGGCCTGGAGCAAGACGTTTCCCGTTGAATATGGCTCATAACAC
CCCTTGTATTACTGTTTATGTAAGCAGACAGTTTTATTGTTCATGATGATATATTTTTATCTTGTGCAAT
GTACATCAGAGATTTTGAGACACAACCAATTATTGAAGGCCTCCCTAACGGGGGGCCTTTTTTTGTTTCT
GGTCTCCCAAGCGCTTAACGATCGTTGGCTGAACAAACAGACAATCTGGTCTGTTTGTATTATGGAAAAT
TTTTCTGTATAATAGATTCAACAAACAGACAATCTGGTCTGTTTGTATTATCAGCGGTCAACGCATGTGC
TTTGCGTTCTGATGAGACAGTGATGTCGAAACCGCCTCTACAAATAATTTTGTTTAGAGCAAGCTTTAAG
GAGGTTTATAATGCTCTCCAACTGTCGTCGACCTTGCCGTGCCCCCATCCGTTCCGCGAACCAACAAGTG
ACGAAGATGGACGTGCAGGAAACGACAGCCGCATGCCGAGATGCGTTTGCTGAACTGGCATCCCCCGCAT
GTATACAAGATCCTTATCCGTTCATGCGCTGGCTCCGTGAACATGACCCGGTTCACCGAGCCGCCTCGGG
CCTGTTTCTGTTGAGCCGCCATGCGGATATTTACTGGGCCTTAAAGGCTACGGGCGACGCATTCCGTGGT
CCGGCACCGGGTGAATTAGCGCGTTACTTCCCGCGGGCTGCAACGTCCCTGTCTTTAAGCCTGCTTGCCT
CCACCCTGGCTATGAAAGAACCTCCGACTCATACCCGTCTGCGTCGGCTGATCTCGCGCGACTTTACAAT
CGGCCAGATCGATAAGCTGCGCCCTACGATGGCGCGTATCGTCGCAGCGCGGTTGGACGGTATGGCGCCA
GCACTGGAACGTGGTGAAGCGGTAGATCTGCACCAGGAATTCGCGCTGGCCCTGCCGATGCTTGTGTTCG
GGGAACTGTTCGGCATGCCTCCGGATGATATTCTGGCCTTAGTCACCGGTATTAGCGCGATATTAGAAGG
GCTGTCTCCACATGCCTCAGATCCACAGCTGGCAGCTGGTGACGAGGCAAGCGCGCGTGTTCAGGCGTAT
TTCGGTGATTTGATTCAGCGTAAGCGTACTGATTCACGGCACGATATAGTATCGATGCTGGTGGGCGCCC
ATGACGACGATGCAGAAACCTTAAGCGATGCTGAACTGATTAGTATGCTGTGGGGGATGTTGCTGGGCGG
TTTCGCGACTACTGCTGCAGCGATTGGCCATGCGGTTCTGGCTATGCTCGCCTATCCCGAACAGCGCCAT
TGGTTGAAGGGTGATGCGGTCGGTGTGAAAGCCTTCGTCGAAGAGGCCCTGCGCTACGATGCCCCGGCCA
TGTTTAGCTCTATCCCCCGTATTGCACAGCGGGATATCGAAATGGGCGGTGTGGTGATTCCTAAAAACGC
AGACGTACGCGTCCTTATTGCAGCAGGTAACCGCGACCCAGATGCTTTCGCCGACCCGGATCGTTTCGAC
CCGGTGCGCTTCTGTGGTACATCACCCGGAATGTCGATCGATGGGAAAATTATGCTCACCTTTGGTCACG
GCATCCATTTTTGTCTTGGCGCGCAATTAGCCCGCGTCCAACTCGCTGAATCGCTGCCGCAAATCCAAGC
ACGCTTCCCAACATTGGCTCTGGCTGAACAGCCGACCCGAGAGCCGTCAGCATTTCTTCGCACCTTCCGA
GCGCTGCCTGTGCGCCTGCACGGTCAGGAAGGTTAATAAGGATGAGCTCTACAAATAAGCAGAGGTGGTT
GTGTTGCGAAAAAAAAAAAAAAACACCCTAACGGGTGTTTTTTTTTTTTTTGGTGTCCCCACGTGTGGCG
CTGGAGACCGTCCAATGGCGGCGCGCCATCGAATGGTGCAAAACCTTTCGCGGTATGGCATGATAGCGCC
CGGAAGAGAGTCAATTCAGGGTGGTGAATATGAGCCCGAAACGTCGTACCCAGGCAGAACGTGCAATGGA
AACCCAGGGTAAACTGATTGCAGCAGCACTGGGTGTTCTGCGTGAAAAAGGTTATGCAGGTTTTCGTATT
GCAGATGTTCCGGGTGCAGCCGGTGTTAGCCGTGGTGCACAGAGCCATCATTTTCCGACCAAACTGGAAC
TGCTGCTGGCAACCTTTGAATGGCTGTATGAGCAGATTACCGAACGTAGCCGTGCACGTCTGGCAAAACT
GAAACCGGAAGATGATGTTATTCAGCAGATGCTGGATGATGCAGCAGATTTTTTTCTGGATGATGATTTT
AGCATCGGCCTGGATCTGATTGTTGCAGCAGATCGTGATCCGGCACTGCGTGAAGGTATTCTGCGTACCG
TTGAACGTAATCGTTTTGTTGTTGAAGATATGTGGCTGGGTGTGCTGGTGAGCCGTGGTCTGAGCCGTGA
TGATGCCGAAGATATTCTGTGGCTGATTTTTAACAGCGTTCGTGGTCTGACAGTTCGTAGCCTGTGGCAG
AAAGATAAAGAACGTTTTGAACGTGTGCGTAATAGCACCCTGGAAATTGCACGTGAACGTTATGCAAAAT
TCAAACGTTGATAAGGATCCTAATTGGTAACGAATCAGACAATTGACGGCTCGAGGGAGTAGCATAGGGT
TTGCAGAATCCCTGCTTCGTCCATTTGACAGGCACATTATGCATCGATGATAAGCTGTCAAACATGAGCA
GATCCTCTACGCCGGACGCATCGTGGCCGGCATCACCGGCGCCACAGGTGCGGTTGCTGGCGCCTATATC
GCCGACATCACCGATGGGGAAGATCGGGCTCGCCACTTCGGGCTCATGAGCAAATATTTTATCTGAGGTG
CTTCCTCGCTC
Features (pLannotate 1.2.2; 13 found; start..end, strand, type, name):
     28..54      +  misc_feature   bom (fragment): basis of mobility region from pBR322
    153..208     -  rep_origin     RSF ori (fragment): Plasmids containing the RSF 1030 origin of replication can be propagated in E. coli cells that contain additional plasmids with compatible origins.
    296..841     -  rep_origin     p15A ori: Plasmids containing the medium-copy-number p15A origin of replication can be propagated in E. coli cells that contain a second plasmid with the ColE1 origin.
    930..1745    -  CDS            KanR: aminoglycoside phosphotransferase; aph(3')-Ia; confers resistance to kanamycin in bacteria or G418 (Geneticin®) in eukaryotes
   1922..1949    +  protein_bind   CuO: CymR-binding P2 operator sequence from the p-cmt operon of Pseudomonas putida (Mullick et al., 2006) CymR
   1980..2007    +  protein_bind   CuO: CymR-binding P2 operator sequence from the p-cmt operon of Pseudomonas putida (Mullick et al., 2006) CymR
   2011..2066    +  ncRNA          Hammerhead 3: Accession: RF00008 - Hammerhead ribozyme (type III)
   2177..3457    +  CDS            cyp114: CPXR_BRADU - Protein inferred from homology: Swiss-Prot protein existence level 3. Cytochromes P450 are a group of heme-thiolate monooxygenases. They oxidize a variety of structurally unrelated compounds, including steroids, fatty acids, and xenobiotics. From Bradyrhizobium diazoefficiens (strain JCM 10833 / BCRC 13528 / IAM 13628 / NBRC 14792 / USDA 110).
   3596..3669    +  promoter       lacIq promoter (fragment): lacI (mutant); In the lacIq allele, a single base change in the promoter boosts expression of the lacI gene about 10-fold.
   3670..4278    +  CDS            cymR: CYMR_PSEPU - Experimental evidence at transcript level: Swiss-Prot protein existence level 2. Involved in the repression of the cym and cmt operons which are responsible of the p-cymene degradation. From Pseudomonas putida (Arthrobacter siderocapsulatus).
   4383..4401    -  promoter       tet promoter (fragment): E. coli promoter for tetracycline efflux protein gene
   4411..4531    +  CDS            TcR (fragment): tetracycline efflux protein; tet; confers resistance to tetracycline
   4550..11      -  rep_origin     RSF ori (fragment) (across the origin): Plasmids containing the RSF 1030 origin of replication can be propagated in E. coli cells that contain additional plasmids with compatible origins.
