[The description below was written by a language model from this plasmid's Addgene catalogue record and pLannotate feature annotations shown in this document.]
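Description:
pCYP09 is a bacterial expression plasmid of about 4.6 kb, built on the pCYP backbone, for producing a cytochrome P450 from Mesorhizobium sp. LSJC277A00 in Escherichia coli. The record describes the enzyme as LRD-modifying but does not expand that abbreviation. The coding sequence was codon optimized and synthesized commercially. Automated annotation labels it by homology to the Bradyrhizobium diazoefficiens cyp114 P450, which reflects sequence similarity rather than its actual source. The plasmid is selected with kanamycin through the aph(3')-Ia KanR gene. The only complete replication origin annotated is p15A, which is generally regarded as medium copy and is compatible with ColE1-type plasmids, although the catalogue entry lists the plasmid as high copy. Short fragments annotated as RSF ori, bom, tet promoter and TcR appear to be backbone remnants or partial sequence matches rather than functional elements.

Expression is driven by the PcymRC promoter, seen in the feature table as two copies of the CuO operator, the binding site for the CymR repressor from the Pseudomonas putida p-cymene degradation system. The plasmid also carries cymR, downstream of a lacIq promoter fragment, so repression does not depend on the host. CymR-based systems are typically derepressed by adding cumate. A type III hammerhead ribozyme lies between the operators and the P450 gene. Such a ribozyme usually acts as a self-cleaving insulator that trims the 5' end of the transcript, making translation less dependent on promoter context. The associated work concerns an E. coli strain engineered for redox proficiency to screen terpenoids and the P450s that modify them, so pCYP09 appears to be one member of a P450 expression series for co-transformation with compatible pathway plasmids.
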