Addgene plasmid #212842: pCYP09
Purpose: Expresses the Mesorhizobium sp. LSJC277A00 LRD-modifying cytochrome P450 enzyme
Depositing lab: Christopher Voigt. Depositing organization: Massachusetts Institute of Technology. Publication: Design of a redox-proficient Escherichia coli for screening terpenoids and modifying cytochrome P450s. Lin GM, Voigt CA. Nature Catalysis. 6, 1016–1029 (2023). https://doi.org/10.1038/s41929-023-01049-5.
Backbone
  Vector backbone: pCYP
  Vector type: Bacterial Expression
Growth in bacteria
  Bacterial resistance: Kanamycin, 50 μg/mL
  Growth temperature: 37°C
  Growth strain: DH5alpha
  Copy number: High Copy
Gene/Insert
  Gene/Insert name: cytochrome P450 (alt name: Uniprot ID: X5P4E7)
  Species: Mesorhizobium sp. LSJC277A00
  Promoter: PcymRC
  Cloning method: Unknown
Resource information
  A portion of this plasmid was derived from a plasmid made by: codon optimized and synthesized by vendors
Terms and licenses: Academic/Nonprofit Terms; Industry Terms: Not Available to Industry
How to cite: pCYP09 was a gift from Christopher Voigt (Addgene plasmid # 212842 ; http://n2t.net/addgene:212842 ; RRID:Addgene_212842)
